Addgene plasmid #42000: pmyc-GFP-TNRC6A-NLS-mut
Depositing lab: Kumiko Ui-Tei. Publication: Human TNRC6A is an Argonaute-navigator protein for microRNA-mediated gene silencing in the nucleus. Nishi K, Nishi A, Nagasawa T, Ui-Tei K. RNA. 2013 Jan;19(1):17-35. doi: 10.1261/rna.034769.112. Epub 2012 Nov 13. PubMed 23150874.
Backbone
  Vector backbone: pcDNA3.1
  Backbone size w/o insert (bp): 5338
  Total vector size (bp): 11239
  Vector type: Mammalian Expression
  Selectable markers: Neomycin (select with G418)
Growth in bacteria
  Bacterial resistance: Ampicillin, 100 μg/mL
  Growth temperature: 37°C
  Growth strain: DH5alpha
  Copy number: High Copy
Gene/Insert
  Gene/Insert name: TNRC6A (alt name: GW182)
  Species: H. sapiens (human)
  Mutation: R930A, R931A, R932A, R934A
  GenBank ID: AAK62026.1
  Entrez Gene: TNRC6A (a.k.a. CAGH26, FAME6, GW1, GW182, TNRC6)
  Promoter: CMV
  Tag / fusion protein: Myc (N terminal on insert); EGFP (N terminal on insert)
  Cloning method: Restriction Enzyme; 5′ cloning site NheI (not destroyed); 3′ cloning site XbaI (not destroyed)
  Sequencing primers: 5′ CGCAAATGGGCGGTAGGCGTG
Terms and licenses: Academic/Nonprofit Terms; Industry Terms: Not Available to Industry
How to cite: pmyc-GFP-TNRC6A-NLS-mut was a gift from Kumiko Ui-Tei (Addgene plasmid # 42000 ; http://n2t.net/addgene:42000 ; RRID:Addgene_42000)
