[The description below was written by a language model from this plasmid's Addgene catalogue record and pLannotate feature annotations shown in this document.]
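Description:
pmyc-GFP-TNRC6A-NLS-mut is an 11.2 kb mammalian expression plasmid built on the pcDNA3.1 backbone. It is propagated in E. coli through a high-copy ColE1/pUC-type origin with ampicillin selection (AmpR under its own bla promoter), and it also carries an f1 origin for single-stranded DNA production. For mammalian cells, an SV40 early promoter drives a neomycin phosphotransferase gene followed by an SV40 polyadenylation signal, allowing G418 selection of stable transfectants. The annotation also picks up small fragments typical of the backbone (bom, lac promoter/operator, lacI, ble and a short HIV-1 LTR-like match) that are not functional parts of the design.

The expression cassette uses the CMV immediate early enhancer and promoter, with a T7 promoter just downstream, to drive an open reading frame encoding human TNRC6A (GW182) fused at its N terminus to a Myc epitope and EGFP. It is terminated by the bovine growth hormone polyadenylation signal. The Myc tag is listed in the catalogue record but is not separately annotated in the feature table, which shows EGFP running directly into the TNRC6A coding sequence. The insert was placed between NheI and XbaI sites. TNRC6A is an Argonaute-associated scaffold protein that acts in microRNA- and siRNA-mediated silencing. This version carries four arginine-to-alanine substitutions (R930A, R931A, R932A, R934A), which, as the name indicates, disrupt its nuclear localization signal. The construct suits fluorescence imaging and Myc-based detection or pull-down of the NLS-defective protein, typically compared with wild-type TNRC6A to study its nuclear import and its role in carrying Argonaute into the nucleus.
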