Features (pLannotate 1.2.2; 21 found; start..end, strand, type, name):
     28..80      -  misc_feature   bom (fragment): basis of mobility region from pBR322
    235..614     +  enhancer       CMV enhancer: human cytomegalovirus immediate early enhancer
    615..818     +  promoter       CMV promoter: human cytomegalovirus (CMV) immediate early promoter
    814..847     +  LTR            5' LTR (truncated) (fragment): truncated 5' long terminal repeat (LTR) from HIV-1
    863..881     +  promoter       T7 promoter: promoter for bacteriophage T7 RNA polymerase
    949..1665    +  CDS            EGFP: EGFP is a basic (constitutively fluorescent) green fluorescent protein published in 1996, derived from Aequorea victoria. It is reported to be a rapidly-maturing weak dimer with moderate acid sensitivity.
   1654..6798    +  CDS            TNRC6A (fragment): TNR6A_HUMAN - Also known as CAGH26, KIAA1460, TNRC6. Experimental evidence at protein level: Swiss-Prot protein existence level 1. Plays a role in RNA-mediated gene silencing by both micro- RNAs (miRNAs) and short interfering RNAs (siRNAs). Required for miRNA- dependent repression of translation and for siRNA-dependent endonucleolytic cleavage of complementary mRNAs by argonaute family proteins. As a scaffolding protein, associates with argonaute proteins bound to partially complementary mRNAs, and can simultaneously recruit CCR4-NOT and PAN deadenylase complexes. From Homo sapiens (Human).
   6839..7063    +  polyA_signal   bGH poly(A) signal: bovine growth hormone polyadenylation signal
   7067..7088    +  promoter       SV40 promoter (fragment): SV40 enhancer and early promoter
   7109..7537    +  rep_origin     f1 ori (sequence partly withheld): f1 bacteriophage origin of replication; arrow indicates direction of (+) strand synthesis
   7551..7880    +  promoter       SV40 promoter: SV40 enhancer and early promoter
   7947..8738    +  CDS            neo: KKA2_KLEPN - Also known as kan, nptII. Experimental evidence at protein level: Swiss-Prot protein existence level 1. Resistance to kanamycin, neomycin, paromomycin, ribostamycin, butirosin and gentamicin B. From Klebsiella pneumoniae.
   8762..8920    +  CDS            ble (fragment): BLE_KLEPN - Experimental evidence at protein level: Swiss-Prot protein existence level 1. Binding protein with a strong affinity to the bleomycin family of antibiotics. Binds to CL990; an antimitotic-antibiotic compound. From Klebsiella pneumoniae.
   8915..9036    +  polyA_signal   SV40 poly(A) signal: SV40 polyadenylation signal
   9107..9129    -  protein_bind   lac operator (fragment): The lac repressor binds to the lac operator to inhibit transcription in E. coli. This inhibition can be relieved by adding lactose or isopropyl-β-D-thiogalactopyranoside (IPTG). lac repressor encoded by lacI
   9133..9163    -  promoter       lac promoter: promoter for the E. coli lac operon
   9178..9199    -  protein_bind   CAP binding site: CAP binding activates transcription in the presence of cAMP. E. coli catabolite activator protein
   9212..9304    -  CDS            lacI (fragment): lac repressor; lacI; The lac repressor binds to the lac operator to inhibit transcription in E. coli. This inhibition can be relieved by adding lactose or isopropyl-β-D-thiogalactopyranoside (IPTG).
   9487..10072   -  rep_origin     ori: high-copy-number ColE1/pMB1/pBR322/pUC origin of replication
  10243..11103   -  CDS            AmpR: β-lactamase; bla; confers resistance to ampicillin, carbenicillin, and related antibiotics
  11104..11208   -  promoter       AmpR promoter: bla
>Addgene plasmid #42000 | pmyc-GFP-TNRC6A-NLS-mut | depositor full sequence | sequence record 56788 | pmyc-GFP-TNRC6A-NLS-mut sequence 11239 bps
GACGGATCGGGAGATCTCCCGATCCCCTATGGTGCACTCTCAGTACAATCTGCTCTGATGCCGCATAGTT
AAGCCAGTATCTGCTCCCTGCTTGTGTGTTGGAGGTCGCTGAGTAGTGCGCGAGCAAAATTTAAGCTACA
ACAAGGCAAGGCTTGACCGACAATTGCATGAAGAATCTGCTTAGGGTTAGGCGTTTTGCGCTGCTTCGCG
ATGTACGGGCCAGATATACGCGTTGACATTGATTATTGACTAGTTATTAATAGTAATCAATTACGGGGTC
ATTAGTTCATAGCCCATATATGGAGTTCCGCGTTACATAACTTACGGTAAATGGCCCGCCTGGCTGACCG
CCCAACGACCCCCGCCCATTGACGTCAATAATGACGTATGTTCCCATAGTAACGCCAATAGGGACTTTCC
ATTGACGTCAATGGGTGGAGTATTTACGGTAAACTGCCCACTTGGCAGTACATCAAGTGTATCATATGCC
AAGTACGCCCCCTATTGACGTCAATGACGGTAAATGGCCCGCCTGGCATTATGCCCAGTACATGACCTTA
TGGGACTTTCCTACTTGGCAGTACATCTACGTATTAGTCATCGCTATTACCATGGTGATGCGGTTTTGGC
AGTACATCAATGGGCGTGGATAGCGGTTTGACTCACGGGGATTTCCAAGTCTCCACCCCATTGACGTCAA
TGGGAGTTTGTTTTGGCACCAAAATCAACGGGACTTTCCAAAATGTCGTAACAACTCCGCCCCATTGACG
CAAATGGGCGGTAGGCGTGTACGGTGGGAGGTCTATATAAGCAGAGCTCTCTGGCTAACTAGAGAACCCA
CTGCTTACTGGCTTATCGAAATTAATACGACTCACTATAGGGAGACCCAAGCTGGCTAGCCCACCAATGG
AACAAAAACTCATCTCAGAAGAGGATCTGTCCGGCGGCATGGTGAGCAAGGGCGAGGAGCTGTTCACCGG
GGTGGTGCCCATCCTGGTCGAGCTGGACGGCGACGTAAACGGCCACAAGTTCAGCGTGTCCGGCGAGGGC
GAGGGCGATGCCACCTACGGCAAGCTGACCCTGAAGTTCATCTGCACCACCGGCAAGCTGCCCGTGCCCT
GGCCCACCCTCGTGACCACCCTGACCTACGGCGTGCAGTGCTTCAGCCGCTACCCCGACCACATGAAGCA
GCACGACTTCTTCAAGTCCGCCATGCCCGAAGGCTACGTCCAGGAGCGCACCATCTTCTTCAAGGACGAC
GGCAACTACAAGACCCGCGCCGAGGTGAAGTTCGAGGGCGACACCCTGGTGAACCGCATCGAGCTGAAGG
GCATCGACTTCAAGGAGGACGGCAACATCCTGGGGCACAAGCTGGAGTACAACTACAACAGCCACAACGT
CTATATCATGGCCGACAAGCAGAAGAACGGCATCAAGGTGAACTTCAAGATCCGCCACAACATCGAGGAC
GGCAGCGTGCAGCTCGCCGACCACTACCAGCAGAACACCCCCATCGGCGACGGCCCCGTGCTGCTGCCCG
ACAACCACTACCTGAGCACCCAGTCCGCCCTGAGCAAAGACCCCAACGAGAAGCGCGATCACATGGTCCT
GCTGGAGTTCGTGACCGCCGCCGGGATCACTCTCGGCATGGACGAGCTGTACAAGAAGCTTATGGATGCT
GATTCTGCCTCCAGTTCTGAATCAGAGAGAAACATCACTATCATGGCTTCAGGGAACACAGGTGGTGAAA
AAGATGGCCTTCGGAATAGCACTGGACTTGGTTCCCAAAACAAGTTTGTAGTTGGTAGCAGCAGCAATAA
TGTGGGCCATGGAAGTAGTACTGGGCCATGGGGTTTTTCCCATGGAGCCATAATAAGCACATGTCAGGTC
TCTGTGGATGCTCCTGAAAGCAAATCTGAAAGTAGCAACAATAGAATGAATGCTTGGGGCACTGTAAGTT
CTTCATCAAATGGAGGGTTAAATCCAAGCACTTTGAATTCAGCTAGCAACCATGGTGCCTGGCCAGTATT
AGAGAACAATGGACTTGCCCTAAAAGGGCCTGTAGGGAGTGGTAGTTCTGGCATTAATATTCAGTGCAGT
ACTATAGGCCAGATGCCTAACAATCAGAGTATTAACTCTAAAGTGAGTGGTGGTTCTACCCATGGTACCT
GGGGAAGCCTTCAGGAAACTTGTGAATCTGAAGTAAGTGGTACACAGAAGGTTTCATTCAGTGGTCAACC
TCAAAATATTACCACTGAAATGACTGGACCAAATAACACTACTAACTTTATGACCTCTAGTTTACCAAAC
TCCGGTTCAGTGCAGAATAATGAGCTGCCTAGTAGTAACACAGGGGCCTGGCGTGTGAGCACAATGAATC
ATCCTCAGATGCAGGCTCCATCAGGTATGAATGGCACTTCCCTTTCTCACCTTAGCAATGGAGAGTCAAA
AAGTGGAGGCTCTTATGGTACTACATGGGGTGCCTATGGTTCTAATTACTCTGGAGACAAATGTTCAGGC
CCTAATGGCCAAGCTAATGGTGACACTGTGAATGCAACTCTAATGCAGCCTGGCGTAAATGGTCCTATGG
GCACTAACTTTCAAGTTAACACAAACAAAGGAGGTGGTGTGTGGGAATCTGGTGCAGCAAACTCCCAGAG
TACATCATGGGGAAGTGGAAATGGCGCAAATTCTGGAGGAAGTCGAAGAGGATGGGGAACCCCTGCACAA
AACACTGGCACTAATTTACCCAGCGTTGAGTGGAACAAACTGCCTAGCAATCAGCATTCCAATGATAGTG
CAAATGGCAATGGTAAGACGTTTACAAATGGATGGAAATCTACTGAGGAAGAGGATCAGGGTTCTGCCAC
ATCTCAGACAAATGAGCAAAGCAGTGTGTGGGCCAAAACAGGAGGTACAGTGGAGAGCGATGGTAGTACA
GAAAGCACTGGACGCCTTGAGGAAAAAGGAACTGGGGAAAGTCAGAGTAGAGACAGAAGAAAAATTGATC
AGCACACATTACTCCAAAGCATTGTAAACAGAACTGACTTAGATCCACGTGTCCTGTCCAACTCTGGTTG
GGGACAGACTCCTATTAAGCAGAATACTGCCTGGGATACAGAAACATCACCTAGAGGGGAACGAAAGACT
GACAATGGGACAGAGGCCTGGGGAAGCTCTGCAACACAGACTTTTAACTCAGGGGCATGTATAGATAAGA
CTAGCCCTAATGGTAATGATACCTCATCTGTATCAGGGTGGGGCGATCCCAAACCTGCTCTGAGGTGGGG
AGATTCCAAAGGCTCAAACTGCCAGGGGGGGTGGGAAGATGATTCTGCTGCTACAGGAATGGTCAAGAGC
AATCAGTGGGGGAATTGCAAAGAGGAGAAGGCTGCATGGAATGACTCGCAAAAGAATAAACAGGGATGGG
GTGATGGACAAAAATCAAGCCAAGGGTGGTCTGTTTCTGCCAGTGATAACTGGGGAGAAACTTCAAGGAA
TAACCATTGGGGTGAGGCCAATAAGAAATCCAGCTCAGGAGGTAGTGACAGTGACAGGTCCGTTTCCGGT
TGGAACGAACTTGGTAAAACTAGTTCTTTCACTTGGGGAAACAACATAAATCCAAATAATTCATCAGGAT
GGGATGAATCTTCTAAACCTACTCCTTCCCAGGGATGGGGAGACCCTCCAAAGTCTAATCAGTCTCTAGG
TTGGGGAGATTCGTCAAAGCCAGTCAGCTCTCCAGACTGGAACAAGCAACAAGACATTGTTGGATCTTGG
GGAATCCCACCAGCTACAGGCAAACCTCCTGGTACAGGCTGGCTGGGGGGACCTATACCAGCCCCAGCAA
AAGAAGAAGAACCCACAGGCTGGGAGGAACCATCCCCAGAATCTATACGTCGCAAAATGGAGATTGATGA
TGGAACTTCAGCTTGGGGAGATCCAAGCAAATACAACTACAAAAATGTGAACATGTGGAACAAAAACGTC
CCAAATGGCAACAGCCGTTCAGACCAGCAAGCACAGGTACATCAGCTGCTAACGCCTGCAAGTGCCATCT
CAAACAAAGAGGCAAGCAGTGGCTCTGGCTGGGGTGAGCCCTGGGGGGAGCCTTCTACTCCAGCCACAAC
TGTGGATAATGGTACTTCAGCATGGGGTAAGCCCATAGACAGTGGTCCCAGCTGGGGGGAACCCATTGCT
GCGGCATCCAGCACATCCACGTGGGGCTCCAGCTCTGTTGGTCCACAAGCATTAAGCAAATCTGGGCCAA
AATCTATGCAAGATGGCTGGTGTGGTGATGATATGCCATTGCCTGGAAATCGCCCCACTGGCTGGGAAGA
GGAAGAGGATGTGGAGATTGGAATGTGGAATAGTAATTCATCTCAAGAGCTTAACTCATCTTTAAATTGG
CCACCATATACAAAGAAAATGTCATCGAAGGGTCTGAGTGGCAAAAAAGCCGCTGCCGAAGCTGGAATGA
TGAAAGGTGGAAACAAACAAGAAGAAGCGTGGATAAATCCATTTGTTAAACAGTTTTCAAACATCAGTTT
TTCGAGAGACTCACCAGAGGAAAATGTACAAAGCAATAAGATGGACCTTTCTGGAGGAATGTTACAAGAC
AAACGAATGGAGATAGATAAACATAGCCTAAATATTGGTGATTACAATCGAACGGTCGGGAAAGGCCCTG
GTTCTCGGCCTCAGATTTCCAAAGAGTCTTCCATGGAGCGCAATCCTTATTTTGATAAGGATGGCATTGT
AGCAGATGAATCCCAAAACATGCAGTTTATGTCCAGTCAAAGCATGAAGCTTCCCCCTTCAAATAGTGCA
CTACCTAACCAGGCCCTTGGCTCCATAGCAGGGCTGGGTATGCAAAACTTGAATTCTGTTAGACAGAATG
GCAATCCCAGTATGTTTGGTGTTGGAAACACAGCAGCACAACCCCGGGGCATGCAGCAGCCTCCAGCACA
ACCTCTTAGTTCATCTCAGCCTAATCTCCGTGCTCAAGTGCCTCCTCCATTACTCTCCCCTCAGGTTCCA
GTTTCATTGCTGAAGTATGCACCAAACAACGGTGGCCTGAATCCACTCTTTGGCCCTCAACAGGTAGCCA
TGCTGAACCAGCTATCCCAGCTAAACCAGCTTTCTCAGATCTCCCAGTTACAGCGATTGTTAGCGCAGCA
GCAAAGGGCGCAGAGTCAGAGAAGCGTGCCTTCTGGGAACCGGCCGCAGCAAGACCAGCAGGGTCGACCT
CTTAGTGTGCAGCAGCAAATGATGCAACAATCTCGTCAACTTGATCCAAACCTGTTGGTGAAGCAGCAGA
CTCCACCATCTCAGCAGCAGCCACTCCATCAGCCAGCCATGAAGTCTTTCCTTGACAATGTCATGCCCCA
CACTACACCTGAGCTGCAAAAAGGGCCATCACCAATAAATGCTTTCAGCAACTTCCCTATAGGCTTGAAC
TCAAACTTGAATGTAAATATGGATATGAACAGTATTAAAGAGCCACAGTCAAGACTAAGGAAGTGGACGA
CAGTGGACAGCATTTCTGTGAACACATCTTTGGATCAAAACTCCAGCAAACATGGTGCTATTTCAAGTGG
TTTCAGGCTGGAAGAGTCTCCATTTGTTCCCTATGACTTTATGAACAGCAGTACTTCACCAGCCAGTCCT
CCAGGTTCAATAGGAGATGGCTGGCCACGTGCCAAATCGCCTAACGGCTCTAGCAGTGTTAATTGGCCAC
CAGAATTTCGTCCTGGTGAGCCATGGAAAGGTTATCCAAACATTGACCCTGAAACTGACCCTTACGTCAC
TCCTGGCAGTGTCATAAACAATCTTTCAATTAATACTGTGCGGGAAGTTGACCACCTCAGGGACAGGAAC
AGTGGGTCATCCTCATCCTTGAACACCACGCTGCCTTCAACTAGTGCCTGGTCATCCATTCGTGCCTCCA
ACTACAACGTTCCCCTCAGCAGTACAGCACAAAGCACTTCAGCCAGAAATAGTGATTCCAAATTGACATG
GTCTCCTGGTTCAGTTACAAACACCTCTCTGGCTCATGAGCTGTGGAAGGTCCCTTTGCCACCTAAAAAC
ATCACTGCTCCGTCCCGCCCACCTCCGGGACTGACTGGTCAGAAGCCACCCTTGTCTACGTGGGATAATT
CTCCCCTTCGTATAGGTGGAGGATGGGGAAATTCTGACGCCAGATATACCCCAGGTTCCAGCTGGGGTGA
GAGCAGCTCAGGGAGAATAACAAATTGGCTTGTTCTAAAAAACCTTACACCTCAGATCGATGGCTCAACT
CTGCGCACTCTGTGCATGCAGCACGGCCCGCTGATCACATTCCACCTGAACCTCCCTCACGGAAATGCTC
TGGTCCGCTACAGTTCAAAAGAAGAGGTAGTGAAGGCACAAAAGTCTCTGCACATGTGTGTACTGGGGAA
CACTACTATTCTTGCTGAGTTTGCCAGTGAAGAGGAGATCAGTCGTTTCTTTGCACAAAGCCAGTCTCTG
ACCCCTTCTCCCGGCTGGCAGTCTCTCGGGTCCAGCCAGAGCCGGCTGGGCTCCCTCGACTGTTCCCACT
CATTCTCCAGCCGGACCGATCTCAATCACTGGAATGGTGCTGGGCTGTCGGGAACTAACTGTGGAGACCT
TCACGGCACTTCACTCTGGGGGACCCCGCATTATTCCACAAGCCTGTGGGGTCCCCCAAGCAGCAGCGAC
CCCCGAGGAATTAGCAGCCCATCTCCCATTAACGCTTTTCTTTCTGTTGACCACCTGGGTGGGGGTGGAG
AGTCCATGTAATCTAGAGGGCCCGTTTAAACCCGCTGATCAGCCTCGACTGTGCCTTCTAGTTGCCAGCC
ATCTGTTGTTTGCCCCTCCCCCGTGCCTTCCTTGACCCTGGAAGGTGCCACTCCCACTGTCCTTTCCTAA
TAAAATGAGGAAATTGCATCGCATTGTCTGAGTAGGTGTCATTCTATTCTGGGGGGTGGGGTGGGGCAGG
ACAGCAAGGGGGAGGATTGGGAAGACAATAGCAGGCATGCTGGGGATGCGGTGGGCTCTATGGCTTCTGA
GGCGGAAAGAACCAGCTGGGGCTCTAGGGGGTATCCCC
[124 nt withheld, positions 7109-7232]
C
[91 nt withheld, positions 7234-7324]
A
[49 nt withheld, positions 7326-7374]
CCTTTGACGTTGGAGTCCACGTTCTTT
[37 nt withheld, positions 7402-7438]
ACCCTATCTCGGTCTATTCTTTTGATTTATAAGGGATTTTGCCGATTTCGGCCTATTGGTTAAAAAATGA
GCTGATTTAACAAAAATTTAACGCGAATTAATTCTGTGGAATGTGTGTCAGTTAGGGTGTGGAAAGTCCC
CAGGCTCCCCAGCAGGCAGAAGTATGCAAAGCATGCATCTCAATTAGTCAGCAACCAGGTGTGGAAAGTC
CCCAGGCTCCCCAGCAGGCAGAAGTATGCAAAGCATGCATCTCAATTAGTCAGCAACCATAGTCCCGCCC
CTAACTCCGCCCATCCCGCCCCTAACTCCGCCCAGTTCCGCCCATTCTCCGCCCCATGGCTGACTAATTT
TTTTTATTTATGCAGAGGCCGAGGCCGCCTCTGCCTCTGAGCTATTCCAGAAGTAGTGAGGAGGCTTTTT
TGGAGGCCTAGGCTTTTGCAAAAAGCTCCCGGGAGCTTGTATATCCATTTTCGGATCTGATCAAGAGACA
GGATGAGGATCGTTTCGCATGATTGAACAAGATGGATTGCACGCAGGTTCTCCGGCCGCTTGGGTGGAGA
GGCTATTCGGCTATGACTGGGCACAACAGACAATCGGCTGCTCTGATGCCGCCGTGTTCCGGCTGTCAGC
GCAGGGGCGCCCGGTTCTTTTTGTCAAGACCGACCTGTCCGGTGCCCTGAATGAACTGCAGGACGAGGCA
GCGCGGCTATCGTGGCTGGCCACGACGGGCGTTCCTTGCGCAGCTGTGCTCGACGTTGTCACTGAAGCGG
GAAGGGACTGGCTGCTATTGGGCGAAGTGCCGGGGCAGGATCTCCTGTCATCTCACCTTGCTCCTGCCGA
GAAAGTATCCATCATGGCTGATGCAATGCGGCGGCTGCATACGCTTGATCCGGCTACCTGCCCATTCGAC
CACCAAGCGAAACATCGCATCGAGCGAGCACGTACTCGGATGGAAGCCGGTCTTGTCGATCAGGATGATC
TGGACGAAGAGCATCAGGGGCTCGCGCCAGCCGAACTGTTCGCCAGGCTCAAGGCGCGCATGCCCGACGG
CGAGGATCTCGTCGTGACCCATGGCGATGCCTGCTTGCCGAATATCATGGTGGAAAATGGCCGCTTTTCT
GGATTCATCGACTGTGGCCGGCTGGGTGTGGCGGACCGCTATCAGGACATAGCGTTGGCTACCCGTGATA
TTGCTGAAGAGCTTGGCGGCGAATGGGCTGACCGCTTCCTCGTGCTTTACGGTATCGCCGCTCCCGATTC
GCAGCGCATCGCCTTCTATCGCCTTCTTGACGAGTTCTTCTGAGCGGGACTCTGGGGTTCGAAATGACCG
ACCAAGCGACGCCCAACCTGCCATCACGAGATTTCGATTCCACCGCCGCCTTCTATGAAAGGTTGGGCTT
CGGAATCGTTTTCCGGGACGCCGGCTGGATGATCCTCCAGCGCGGGGATCTCATGCTGGAGTTCTTCGCC
CACCCCAACTTGTTTATTGCAGCTTATAATGGTTACAAATAAAGCAATAGCATCACAAATTTCACAAATA
AAGCATTTTTTTCACTGCATTCTAGTTGTGGTTTGTCCAAACTCATCAATGTATCTTATCATGTCTGTAT
ACCGTCGACCTCTAGCTAGAGCTTGGCGTAATCATGGTCATAGCTGTTTCCTGTGTGAAATTGTTATCCG
CTCACAATTCCACACAACATACGAGCCGGAAGCATAAAGTGTAAAGCCTGGGGTGCCTAATGAGTGAGCT
AACTCACATTAATTGCGTTGCGCTCACTGCCCGCTTTCCAGTCGGGAAACCTGTCGTGCCAGCTGCATTA
ATGAATCGGCCAACGCGCGGGGAGAGGCGGTTTGCGTATTGGGCGCTCTTCCGCTTCCTCGCTCACTGAC
TCGCTGCGCTCGGTCGTTCGGCTGCGGCGAGCGGTATCAGCTCACTCAAAGGCGGTAATACGGTTATCCA
CAGAATCAGGGGATAACGCAGGAAAGAACATGTGAGCAAAAGGCCAGCAAAAGGCCAGGAACCGTAAAAA
GGCCGCGTTGCTGGCGTTTTTCCATAGGCTCCGCCCCCCTGACGAGCATCACAAAAATCGACGCTCAAGT
CAGAGGTGGCGAAACCCGACAGGACTATAAAGATACCAGGCGTTTCCCCCTGGAAGCTCCCTCGTGCGCT
CTCCTGTTCCGACCCTGCCGCTTACCGGATACCTGTCCGCCTTTCTCCCTTCGGGAAGCGTGGCGCTTTC
TCATAGCTCACGCTGTAGGTATCTCAGTTCGGTGTAGGTCGTTCGCTCCAAGCTGGGCTGTGTGCACGAA
CCCCCCGTTCAGCCCGACCGCTGCGCCTTATCCGGTAACTATCGTCTTGAGTCCAACCCGGTAAGACACG
ACTTATCGCCACTGGCAGCAGCCACTGGTAACAGGATTAGCAGAGCGAGGTATGTAGGCGGTGCTACAGA
GTTCTTGAAGTGGTGGCCTAACTACGGCTACACTAGAAGAACAGTATTTGGTATCTGCGCTCTGCTGAAG
CCAGTTACCTTCGGAAAAAGAGTTGGTAGCTCTTGATCCGGCAAACAAACCACCGCTGGTAGCGGTTTTT
TTGTTTGCAAGCAGCAGATTACGCGCAGAAAAAAAGGATCTCAAGAAGATCCTTTGATCTTTTCTACGGG
GTCTGACGCTCAGTGGAACGAAAACTCACGTTAAGGGATTTTGGTCATGAGATTATCAAAAAGGATCTTC
ACCTAGATCCTTTTAAATTAAAAATGAAGTTTTAAATCAATCTAAAGTATATATGAGTAAACTTGGTCTG
ACAGTTACCAATGCTTAATCAGTGAGGCACCTATCTCAGCGATCTGTCTATTTCGTTCATCCATAGTTGC
CTGACTCCCCGTCGTGTAGATAACTACGATACGGGAGGGCTTACCATCTGGCCCCAGTGCTGCAATGATA
CCGCGAGACCCACGCTCACCGGCTCCAGATTTATCAGCAATAAACCAGCCAGCCGGAAGGGCCGAGCGCA
GAAGTGGTCCTGCAACTTTATCCGCCTCCATCCAGTCTATTAATTGTTGCCGGGAAGCTAGAGTAAGTAG
TTCGCCAGTTAATAGTTTGCGCAACGTTGTTGCCATTGCTACAGGCATCGTGGTGTCACGCTCGTCGTTT
GGTATGGCTTCATTCAGCTCCGGTTCCCAACGATCAAGGCGAGTTACATGATCCCCCATGTTGTGCAAAA
AAGCGGTTAGCTCCTTCGGTCCTCCGATCGTTGTCAGAAGTAAGTTGGCCGCAGTGTTATCACTCATGGT
TATGGCAGCACTGCATAATTCTCTTACTGTCATGCCATCCGTAAGATGCTTTTCTGTGACTGGTGAGTAC
TCAACCAAGTCATTCTGAGAATAGTGTATGCGGCGACCGAGTTGCTCTTGCCCGGCGTCAATACGGGATA
ATACCGCGCCACATAGCAGAACTTTAAAAGTGCTCATCATTGGAAAACGTTCTTCGGGGCGAAAACTCTC
AAGGATCTTACCGCTGTTGAGATCCAGTTCGATGTAACCCACTCGTGCACCCAACTGATCTTCAGCATCT
TTTACTTTCACCAGCGTTTCTGGGTGAGCAAAAACAGGAAGGCAAAATGCCGCAAAAAAGGGAATAAGGG
CGACACGGAAATGTTGAATACTCATACTCTTCCTTTTTCAATATTATTGAAGCATTTATCAGGGTTATTG
TCTCATGAGCGGATACATATTTGAATGTATTTAGAAAAATAAACAAATAGGGGTTCCGCGCACATTTCCC
CGAAAAGTGCCACCTGACGTC
