>Addgene plasmid #42000 | pmyc-GFP-TNRC6A-NLS-mut | addgene partial sequence | sequence record 59524 | EGFP-C 5'-CATGGTCCTGCTGGAGTTCGTG-3'
GACGAGCTGTACAAGTCCGGCGGCAAGCTTATGGATGCTGATTCTGCCTCCAGTTCTGAATCAGAGAGAA
ACATCACTATCATGGCTTCAGGGAACACAGGTGGTGAAAAAGATGGCCTTCGGAATAGCACTGGACTTGG
TTCCCAAAACAAGTTTGTAGTTGGTAGCAGCAGCAATAATGTGGGCCATGGAAGTAGTACTGGGCCATGG
GGTTTTTCCCATGGAGCCATAATAAGCACATGTCAGGTCTCTGTGGATGCTCCTGAAAGCAAATCTGAAA
GTAGCAACAATAGAATGAATGCTTGGGGCACTGTAAGTTCTTCATCAAATGGAGGGTTAAATCCAAGCAC
TTTGAATTCAGCTAGCAACCATGGTGCCTGGCCAGTATTAGAGAACAATGGACTTGCCCTAAAAGGGCCT
GTAGGGAGTGGTAGTTCTGGCATTAATATTCAGTGCAGTACTATAGGCCAGATGCCTAACAATCAGAGTA
TTAACTCTAAAGTGAGTGGTGGTTCTACCCATGGTACCTGGGGAAGCCTTCAGGAAACTTGTGAATCTGA
AGTAAGTGGTACACAGAAGGTTTCATTCAGTGGTCAACCTCAAAATATTACCACTGAAATGACTGGACCA
AATAACACTACTAACTTTATGACCTCTAGTTTACCAAACTCCGGTTCAGTGCAGAATAATGAGCTGCCTA
GTAGTAACACAGGGGCCTGGCGTGTGAGCACAATGAATCATCCTCAGATGCAGGCTCCATCAGGTATGAA
TGGCACTTCCCTTTCTCACCTTAGCAATGGAGAGTCAAAAAGTGGAGGCTCTTATGGTACTACATGGGGT
GCCTATGGTTCTAATTACTCTGGAGACAAATGTTCAGGCCCTAATGGCCAAGCTAATGGTGACACTGTGA
ATGCAACTCTAATGCAGCCTGGCGTAAATGGTCCTATGGGCACTAACTTTCAAGTTAACACAAACAAAGG
AGGTGGTGTGTGGGAATCTGGTGCAGCAAACTCCCA
