>Addgene plasmid #42000 | pmyc-GFP-TNRC6A-NLS-mut | addgene partial sequence | sequence record 60063 | CMV-F 5'-CGCAAATGGGCGGTAGGCGTG-3'
AGCAGAGCTCTCTGGCTAACTAGAGAACCCACTGCTTACTGGCTTATCGAAATTAATACGACTCACTATA
GGGAGACCCAAGCTGGCTAGCCCACCATGGAACAAAAACTCATCTCAGAAGAGGATCTGTCCGGCGGCAT
GGTGAGCAAGGGCGAGGAGCTGTTCACCGGGGTGGTGCCCATCCTGGTCGAGCTGGACGGCGACGTAAAC
GGCCACAAGTTCAGCGTGTCCGGCGAGGGCGAGGGCGATGCCACCTACGGCAAGCTGACCCTGAAGTTCA
TCTGCACCACCGGCAAGCTGCCCGTGCCCTGGCCCACCCTCGTGACCACCCTGACCTACGGCGTGCAGTG
CTTCAGCCGCTACCCCGACCACATGAAGCAGCACGACTTCTTCAAGTCCGCCATGCCCGAAGGCTACGTC
CAGGAGCGCACCATCTTCTTCAAGGACGACGGCAACTACAAGACCCGCGCCGAGGTGAAGTTCGAGGGCG
ACACCCTGGTGAACCGCATCGAGCTGAAGGGCATCGACTTCAAGGAGGACGGCAACATCCTGGGGCACAA
GCTGGAGTACAACTACAACAGCCACAACGTCTATATCATGGCCGACAAGCAGAAGAACGGCATCAAGGTG
AACTTCAAGATCCGCCACAACATCGAGGACGGCAGCGTGCAGCTCGCCGACCACTACCAGCAGAACACCC
CCATCGGCGACGGCCCCGTGCTGCTGCCCGACAACCACTACCTGAGCACCCAGTCCGCCCTGAGCAAAGA
CCCCAACGAGAAGCGCGATCACATGGTCCTGCTGGAGTTCGTGACCGCCGCCGGGATCACTCTCGGCATG
GACGAGCTGTACAAGTCCGGCGGCAAGCTTATGGATGCTGATT
