>Addgene plasmid #42000 | pmyc-GFP-TNRC6A-NLS-mut | addgene partial sequence | sequence record 60064 | hTNRC6A-R1 5'-GGAAATCTGAGGCCGAGAAC-3'
TGTAATCACCAATATTTAGGCTATGTTTATCTATCTCCATTCGTTTGTCTTGTAACATTCCTCCAGAAAG
GTCCATCTTATTGCTTTGTACATTTTCCTCTGGTGAGTCTCTCGAAAAACTGATGTTTGAAAACTGTTTA
ACAAATGGATTTATCCACGCTTCTTCTTGTTTGTTTCCACCTTTCATCATTCCAGCTTCGGCAGCGGCTT
TTTTGCCACTCAGACCCTTCGATGACATTTTCTTTGTATATGGTGGCCAATTTAAAGATGAGTTAAGCTC
TTGAGATGAATTACTATTCCACATTCCAATCTCCACATCCTCTTCCTCTTCCCAGCCAGTGGGGCGATTT
CCAGGCAATGGCATATCATCACCACACCAGCCATCTTGCATAGATTTTGGCCCAGATTTGCTTAATGCTT
GTGGACCAACAGAGCTGGAGCCCCACGTGGATGTGCTGGATGCCGCAGCAATGGGTTCCCCCCAGCTGGG
ACCACTGTCTATGGGCTTACCCCATGCTGAAGTACCATTATCCACAGTTGTGGCTGGAGTAGAAGGCTCC
CCCCAGGGCTCACCCCAGCCAGAGCCACTGCTTGCCTCTTTGTTTGAGATGGCACTTGCAGGCGTTAGCA
GCTGATGTACCTGTGCTTGCTGGTCTGAACGGCTGTTGCCATTTGGGACGTTTTTGTTCCACATGTTCAC
ATTTTTGTAGTTGTATTTGCTTGGATCTCCCCAAGCTGAAGTTCCATCATCAATCTCCATTTTGCGACGT
ATAGATTCTGGGGATGGTTCCTCCCAGCCTGTGGGTTCTTCTTCTTTTGCTGGGGCTGGTATAGGTCCCC
CCAGCCAGCCTGTACCAGGAGGTTTGCCTGTAGCT
