>Addgene plasmid #42000 | pmyc-GFP-TNRC6A-NLS-mut | addgene partial sequence | sequence record 60065 | hTNRC6A-F1 5'-atgagcaaagcagtgtgtgg-3'
GGAGAGCGATGGTAGTACAGAAAGCACTGGACGCCTTGAGGAAAAAGGAACTGGGGAAAGTCAGAGTAGA
GACAGAAGAAAAATTGATCAGCACACATTACTCCAAAGCATTGTAAACAGAACTGACTTAGATCCACGTG
TCCTGTCCAACTCTGGTTGGGGACAGACTCCTATTAAGCAGAATACTGCCTGGGATACAGAAACATCACC
TAGAGGGGAACGAAAGACTGACAATGGGACAGAGGCCTGGGGAAGCTCTGCAACACAGACTTTTAACTCA
GGGGCATGTATAGATAAGACTAGCCCTAATGGTAATGATACCTCATCTGTATCAGGGTGGGGCGATCCCA
AACCTGCTCTGAGGTGGGGAGATTCCAAAGGCTCAAACTGCCAGGGGGGGTGGGAAGATGATTCTGCTGC
TACAGGAATGGTCAAGAGCAATCAGTGGGGGAATTGCAAAGAGGAGAAGGCTGCATGGAATGACTCGCAA
AAGAATAAACAGGGATGGGGTGATGGACAAAAATCAAGCCAAGGGTGGTCTGTTTCTGCCAGTGATAACT
GGGGAGAAACTTCAAGGAATAACCATTGGGGTGAGGCCAATAAGAAATCCAGCTCAGGAGGTAGTGACAG
TGACAGGTCCGTTTCCGGTTGGAACGAACTTGGTAAAACTAGTTCTTTCACTTGGGGAAACAACATAAAT
CCAAATAATTCATCAGGATGGGATGAATCTTCTAAACCTACTCCTTCCCAGGGATGGGGAGACCCTCCAA
AGTCTAATCAGTCTCTAGGTTGGGGAGATTCGTCAAAGCCAGTCAGCTCTCCAGACTGGAACAAGCAACA
AGACATTGTTGGATCTTGGGGAATCCCACCAGCTACAGGCAA
